>Addgene plasmid #100497 | pCMV_mEm_4GS_LF82_440 | addgene full sequence | sequence record 212758 | Addgene NGS Result
AAAATACCGCATCAGGCGCCATTCGCCATTCAGGCTGCGCAACTGTTGGGAAGGGCGATCGGTGCGGGCC
TCTTCGCTATTACGCCAGCTGGCGAAAGGGGGATGTGCTGCAAGGCGATTAAGTTGGGTAACGCCAGGGT
TTTCCCAGTCACGACGTTGTAAAACGACGGCCAGTGAGTTCGAGCTTGCATGCCTGCAGGTCGTTACATA
ACTTACGGTAAATGGCCCGCCTGGCTGACCGCCCAACGACCCCCGCCCATTGACGTCAATAATGACGTAT
GTTCCCATAGTAACGCCAATAGGGACTTTCCATTGACGTCAATGGGTGGAGTATTTACGGTAAACTGCCC
ACTTGGCAGTACATCAAGTGTATCATATGCCAAGTACGCCCCCTATTGACGTCAATGACGGTAAATGGCC
CGCCTGGCATTATGCCCAGTACATGACCTTATGGGACTTTCCTACTTGGCAGTACATCTACGTATTAGTC
ATCGCTATTACCATGGTGATGCGGTTTTGGCAGTACATCAATGGGCGTGGATAGCGGTTTGACTCACGGG
GATTTCCAAGTCTCCACCCCATTGACGTCAATGGGAGTTTGTTTTGGCACCAAAATCAACGGGACTTTCC
AAAATGTCGTAACAACTCCGCCCCATTGACGCAAATGGGCGGTAGGCGTGTACGGTGGGAGGTCTATATA
AGCAGAGCTCGTTTAGTGAACCGTCAGATCGCCTGGAGACGCCATCCACGCTGTTTTGACCTCCATAGAA
GACACCGGGACCGATCCAGCCTCCGGACTCTAGAGGATCCGGTACTAGAGGAACTGAAAAACCAGAAAGT
TAACTGGTAAGTTTAGTCTTTTTGTCTTTTATTTCAGGTCCCGGATCCGGTGGTGGTGCAAATCAAAGAA
CTGCTCCTCAGTGGATGTTGCCTTTACTTCTAGGCCTGTACGGAAGTGTTACTTCTGCTCTAAAAGCTGC
GGAATTGTACCCGCGGGCCCACCATGGTGAGCAAGGGCGAGGAGCTGTTCACCGGGGTGGTGCCCATCCT
GGTCGAGCTGGACGGCGACGTAAACGGCCACAAGTTCAGCGTGTCCGGCGAGGGCGAGGGCGATGCCACC
TACGGCAAGCTGACCCTGAAGTTCATCTGCACCACCGGCAAGCTGCCCGTGCCCTGGCCCACCCTCGTGA
CCACCTTGACCTACGGCGTGCAGTGCTTCGCCCGCTACCCCGACCACATGAAGCAGCACGACTTCTTCAA
GTCCGCCATGCCCGAAGGCTACGTCCAGGAGCGCACCATCTTCTTCAAGGACGACGGCAACTACAAGACC
CGCGCCGAGGTGAAGTTCGAGGGCGACACCCTGGTGAACCGCATCGAGCTGAAGGGCATCGACTTCAAGG
AGGACGGCAACATCCTGGGGCACAAGCTGGAGTACAACTACAACAGCCACAAGGTCTATATCACCGCCGA
CAAGCAGAAGAACGGCATCAAGGTGAACTTCAAGACCCGCCACAACATCGAGGACGGCAGCGTGCAGCTC
GCCGACCACTACCAGCAGAACACCCCCATCGGCGACGGCCCCGTGCTGCTGCCCGACAACCACTACCTGA
GCACCCAGTCCAAGCTGAGCAAAGACCCCAACGAGAAGCGCGATCACATGGTCCTGCTGGAGTTCGTGAC
CGCCGCCGGGATCACTCTCGGCATGGACGAGCTGTACAAGCGAATTGGTGGAGGGGGCGGTTCCGGTGGC
GGAGGTTCCCGAATTCGTCGACGGAGATCTGATATGACGATGGGAAGAGGTTATTTTCTGGTCAGGGGCG
ATAAGACCACCTGCGGCGGCAAAATTATTGAAGGGGCGGACGACCATACGATCATGGGAATCCCGCAGGC
GCGGGATATGGACAGAATGACCTGTGGCAAGCATCCGGGGATGTTTATTATCGTCGGCGGCGTGCCGGAA
ACGGATATTCACGGCAGGCTGATGGCGGGATCGCTGGACAGCCAGAGCAGTTGCCCGTGTAAGGCGCGGT
TTATTGCGTCGATGATGGATGATGTGTATGAGGTGGAAACAGAAAAAACTGAGAACAAGTCTGTTATGCC
CTTGAACCCTTTAAACAATGGAACAGGAAATTCATCACCTCCTGCTTATACCTCTGATTATCCTGCCCTT
CGTAATACGCACAATCTGCCAGACCAGCAGGTCAGGGATATGCTAGCGAATAATAATCATGATGTTATGT
TACTGACGTATGAAGAGGGCGCTGAAGTTCTGCAATCGTGGGGTTGTCAGGATTTTAAGCGGAAATGGGT
TGACATCACGCAATCTGCACCAGGGCAGTTAATTATTAATTATGGCGTAAATGGTAAAGATGTAGTGACA
ACTTCAATCGTGCTTGCCCGCCTGGGGGATTTTGGTATCAAAGCAACTGCCTATGTTAATCATAAAGGAA
CCGAACTGATAAAACTTACAGGATATCCCGGCATTCGGAAAATACTGAATGCACCGGTGTTTGCAGCTAA
AAACCCCAAAATAGTAGATGTTGGAATTGGGAAATATGGACTCACAAACTCTATAGTAAAAGGGGCAAGA
TTAACGTTTTACGTCGCAGCTGCTTATAGAACTATTGATTTCATCCTGAATGATGAAACATCGTTGGCTG
AGTTTATAGGTGCGTTGGCAACAGATGTTGGTAAAATTGCGATAGCTTCAGCAGTTAGTTGGGGCGCAGG
AAAGGCGTTACTGGCCACTGGGTTTGTTGCTGGACCTTTGGTTGGGGTAGTGGTTGTGGGGATCGGCGCG
GCCCTTCTATTAAACTATCTTGATAATAAATTTGGTTTAACTGATCAAGTTGTCGCTTATATTGAAGCGG
CTCAGCAAGAATTTGTTGAGAAGGCAAGAGAGATTGAAGAAGGGATTTGGGATCTGGGAGCCATGTGGGC
AAAACACATGCTTATTAAAGGGAAGGAAGTACTGGAACATGAAGTGAAGGAGTATTTAAAAGATAAACTA
AATAATGTGAGTAAATGGGAATTGAAATGAATCGGTACCCTCGAGAAGCTTGCGGCCGCGGGGATCCAGA
CATGATAAGATACATTGATGAGTTTGGACAAACCACAACTAGAATGCAGTGAAAAAAATGCTTTATTTGT
GAAATTTGTGATGCTATTGCTTTATTTGTAACCATTATAAGCTGCAATAAACAAGTTAACAACAACAATT
GCATTCATTTTATGTTTCAGGTTCAGGGGGAGGTGTGGGAGGTTTTTTCGGATCCTCTAGAGTCGATCTG
CAGGCATGCTAGCTTGGCGTAATCATGGTCATAGCTGTTTCCTGTGTGAAATTGTTATCCGCTCACAATT
CCACACAACATACGAGCCGGAAGCATAAAGTGTAAAGCCTGGGGTGCCTAATGAGTGAGCTAACTCACAT
TAATTGCGTTGCGCTCACTGCCCGCTTTCCAGTCGGGAAACCTGTCGTGCCAGCTGCATTAATGAATCGG
CCAACGCGCGGGGAGAGGCGGTTTGCGTATTGGGCGCTCTTCCGCTTCCTCGCTCACTGACTCGCTGCGC
TCGGTCGTTCGGCTGCGGCGAGCGGTATCAGCTCACTCAAAGGCGGTAATACGGTTATCCACAGAATCAG
GGGATAACGCAGGAAAGAACATGTGAGCAAAAGGCCAGCAAAAGGCCAGGAACCGTAAAAAGGCCGCGTT
GCTGGCGTTTTTCCATAGGCTCCGCCCCCCTGACGAGCATCACAAAAATCGACGCTCAAGTCAGAGGTGG
CGAAACCCGACAGGACTATAAAGATACCAGGCGTTTCCCCCTGGAAGCTCCCTCGTGCGCTCTCCTGTTC
CGACCCTGCCGCTTACCGGATACCTGTCCGCCTTTCTCCCTTCGGGAAGCGTGGCGCTTTCTCATAGCTC
ACGCTGTAGGTATCTCAGTTCGGTGTAGGTCGTTCGCTCCAAGCTGGGCTGTGTGCACGAACCCCCCGTT
CAGCCCGACCGCTGCGCCTTATCCGGTAACTATCGTCTTGAGTCCAACCCGGTAAGACACGACTTATCGC
CACTGGCAGCAGCCACTGGTAACAGGATTAGCAGAGCGAGGTATGTAGGCGGTGCTACAGAGTTCTTGAA
GTGGTGGCCTAACTACGGCTACACTAGAAGAACAGTATTTGGTATCTGCGCTCTGCTGAAGCCAGTTACC
TTCGGAAAAAGAGTTGGTAGCTCTTGATCCGGCAAACAAACCACCGCTGGTAGCGGTGGTTTTTTTGTTT
GCAAGCAGCAGATTACGCGCAGAAAAAAAGGATCTCAAGAAGATCCTTTGATCTTTTCTACGGGGTCTGA
CGCTCAGTGGAACGAAAACTCACGTTAAGGGATTTTGGTCATGAGATTATCAAAAAGGATCTTCACCTAG
ATCCTTTTAAATTAAAAATGAAGTTTTAAATCAATCTAAAGTATATATGAGTAAACTTGGTCTGACAGTT
ACCAATGCTTAATCAGTGAGGCACCTATCTCAGCGATCTGTCTATTTCGTTCATCCATAGTTGCCTGACT
CCCCGTCGTGTAGATAACTACGATACGGGAGGGCTTACCATCTGGCCCCAGTGCTGCAATGATACCGCGA
GACCCACGCTCACCGGCTCCAGATTTATCAGCAATAAACCAGCCAGCCGGAAGGGCCGAGCGCAGAAGTG
GTCCTGCAACTTTATCCGCCTCCATCCAGTCTATTAATTGTTGCCGGGAAGCTAGAGTAAGTAGTTCGCC
AGTTAATAGTTTGCGCAACGTTGTTGCCATTGCTACAGGCATCGTGGTGTCACGCTCGTCGTTTGGTATG
GCTTCATTCAGCTCCGGTTCCCAACGATCAAGGCGAGTTACATGATCCCCCATGTTGTGCAAAAAAGCGG
TTAGCTCCTTCGGTCCTCCGATCGTTGTCAGAAGTAAGTTGGCCGCAGTGTTATCACTCATGGTTATGGC
AGCACTGCATAATTCTCTTACTGTCATGCCATCCGTAAGATGCTTTTCTGTGACTGGTGAGTACTCAACC
AAGTCATTCTGAGAATAGTGTATGCGGCGACCGAGTTGCTCTTGCCCGGCGTCAATACGGGATAATACCG
CGCCACATAGCAGAACTTTAAAAGTGCTCATCATTGGAAAACGTTCTTCGGGGCGAAAACTCTCAAGGAT
CTTACCGCTGTTGAGATCCAGTTCGATGTAACCCACTCGTGCACCCAACTGATCTTCAGCATCTTTTACT
TTCACCAGCGTTTCTGGGTGAGCAAAAACAGGAAGGCAAAATGCCGCAAAAAAGGGAATAAGGGCGACAC
GGAAATGTTGAATACTCATACTCTTCCTTTTTCAATATTATTGAAGCATTTATCAGGGTTATTGTCTCAT
GAGCGGATACATATTTGAATGTATTTAGAAAAATAAACAAATAGGGGTTCCGCGCACATTTCCCCGAAAA
GTGCCACCTGACGTCTAAGAAACCATTATTATCATGACATTAACCTATAAAAATAGGCGTATCACGAGGC
CCTTTCGTCTCGCGCGTTTCGGTGATGACGGTGAAAACCTCTGACACATGCAGCTCCCGGAGACGGTCAC
AGCTTGTCTGTAAGCGGATGCCGGGAGCAGACAAGCCCGTCAGGGCGCGTCAGCGGGTGTTGGCGGGTGT
CGGGGCTGGCTTAACTATGCGGCATCAGAGCAGATTGTACTGAGAGTGCACCATATGCGGTGTGAAATAC
CGCACAGATGCGTAAGGAG
Features (pLannotate 1.2.2; 17 found; start..end, strand, type, name):
     22..177     -  CDS            lacZα (fragment): LacZα fragment of β-galactosidase; lacZ fragment
    183..203     -  misc_feature   MCS (fragment): pUC18/19 multiple cloning site
    202..505     +  enhancer       CMV enhancer: human cytomegalovirus immediate early enhancer
    506..709     +  promoter       CMV promoter: human cytomegalovirus (CMV) immediate early promoter
    847..943     +  intron         SV40 intron: modified SV40 intron with splice donor and acceptor sites
   1004..1720    +  CDS            mEmerald: mEmerald is a basic (constitutively fluorescent) green fluorescent protein published in 1998, derived from Aequorea victoria. It is reported to be a very rapidly-maturing monomer with moderate acid sensitivity.
   2438..2459    -  CDS            M13 gene V (fragment): pV; V; replication
   3073..3207    -  polyA_signal   SV40 poly(A) signal: SV40 polyadenylation signal
   3342..3358    -  protein_bind   lac operator: The lac repressor binds to the lac operator to inhibit transcription in E. coli. This inhibition can be relieved by adding lactose or isopropyl-β-D-thiogalactopyranoside (IPTG). lac repressor encoded by lacI
   3366..3396    -  promoter       lac promoter: promoter for the E. coli lac operon
   3411..3432    -  protein_bind   CAP binding site: CAP binding activates transcription in the presence of cAMP. E. coli catabolite activator protein
   3445..3537    -  CDS            lacI (fragment): lac repressor; lacI; The lac repressor binds to the lac operator to inhibit transcription in E. coli. This inhibition can be relieved by adding lactose or isopropyl-β-D-thiogalactopyranoside (IPTG).
   3720..4308    -  rep_origin     ori: high-copy-number ColE1/pMB1/pBR322/pUC origin of replication
   4479..5339    -  CDS            AmpR: β-lactamase; bla; confers resistance to ampicillin, carbenicillin, and related antibiotics
   5340..5444    -  promoter       AmpR promoter: bla
   5539..5574    +  CDS            rop (fragment): Rop protein, which maintains plasmids at low copy number; rop
   5676..16      +  misc_feature   bom (fragment) (across the origin): basis of mobility region from pBR322
