[The description below was written by a language model from this plasmid's Addgene catalogue record and pLannotate feature annotations shown in this document.]
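Description:
pCMV_mEm_4GS_LF82_440 is a mammalian expression plasmid of about 5.8 kb, built on a pCMV backbone. It produces the protein encoded by the Escherichia coli LF82_440 coding sequence as a fusion to the green fluorescent protein mEmerald. In bacteria it is maintained through a high-copy ColE1/pUC-type origin and selected with ampicillin via the β-lactamase gene and its own promoter. The annotation also picks up remnants of pUC-style cloning vectors (lacZα and multiple cloning site fragments, lac promoter/operator and CAP site, short lacI, rop and bom fragments). These are backbone leftovers rather than functional parts of the payload. No mammalian selection marker is annotated, which fits use by transient transfection.

The expression unit consists of the human cytomegalovirus immediate early enhancer and promoter, followed by a modified SV40 intron that supports splicing and efficient mRNA processing. Next comes the mEmerald open reading frame, placed at the N terminus of the fusion. The "4GS" in the name suggests a glycine-serine linker between fluorophore and insert, although the record does not describe it explicitly. The 1,257 bp LF82_440 insert was introduced by ligation-independent cloning and lies in the otherwise unannotated stretch downstream of mEmerald. A short hit to M13 gene V within that region is most likely a spurious match. An SV40 polyadenylation signal lies after the insert, though it is annotated on the reverse strand.

The record gives no function for LF82_440. The plasmid belongs to a collection made for an imaging screen in which candidate bacterial effectors were expressed exogenously in HeLa cells. The mEmerald tag allows localisation of the fusion and identification of expressing cells for phenotypic scoring.
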