Addgene plasmid #100497: pCMV_mEm_4GS_LF82_440
Purpose: Mammalian expression of E. coli LF82_440 CDS fused to mEmerald
Depositing lab: Alan Huett. Depositing organization: University of Nottingham. Publication: A multi-phenotypic imaging screen to identify bacterial effectors by exogenous expression in a HeLa cell line. Collins A, Huett A. Sci Data. 2018 May 15;5:180081. doi: 10.1038/sdata.2018.81. PubMed 29762554.
Backbone
  Vector backbone: pCMV
  Backbone size w/o insert (bp): 4502
  Vector type: Mammalian Expression
Growth in bacteria
  Bacterial resistance: Ampicillin, 100 μg/mL
  Growth temperature: 37°C
  Growth strain: XL1 Blue
  Copy number: High Copy
Gene/Insert
  Gene/Insert name: LF82_440
  Insert size (bp): 1257
  Promoter: CMV
  Tag / fusion protein: mEmerald (N terminal on backbone)
  Cloning method: Ligation Independent Cloning
  Sequencing primers: 5′ ACTTCTGCTCTAAAAGCTGCGG; 3′ CACTGCATTCTAGTTGTGGTTTGTC
Terms and licenses: Academic/Nonprofit Terms; Industry Terms: Not Available to Industry
How to cite: pCMV_mEm_4GS_LF82_440 was a gift from Alan Huett (Addgene plasmid # 100497 ; http://n2t.net/addgene:100497 ; RRID:Addgene_100497)
